Addgene plasmid #131770: pNS3
Purpose: PADH1_FUSN_Fusion Red_Cry2Olig_TACT1 for Integration into δ-sites
Depositing lab: Jared Toettcher. Depositing organization: Princeton University. Publication: Light-based control of metabolic flux through assembly of synthetic organelles. Zhao EM, Suek N, Wilson MZ, Dine E, Pannucci NL, Gitai Z, Avalos JL, Toettcher JE. Nat Chem Biol. 2019 Jun;15(6):589-597. doi: 10.1038/s41589-019-0284-8. Epub 2019 May 13. PubMed 31086330.
Backbone
  Vector backbone: Yeast Expression
  Total vector size (bp): 9741
  Vector type: Yeast Expression ; Integration into δ-sites
  Selectable markers: Zeocin
Growth in bacteria
  Bacterial resistance: Ampicillin, 100 μg/mL
  Growth temperature: 37°C
  Growth strain: DH5alpha
  Copy number: Unknown
Gene/Insert
  Gene/Insert name: PADH1_FUSN_Fusion Red_Cry2Olig_TACT1
  Species: Synthetic
  Insert size (bp): 2850
  Mutation: E490G to make Cry2 into Cry2Olig
  Promoter: PADH1
  Cloning method: Gibson Cloning
  Sequencing primers: 5′ n/a
Terms and licenses: Academic/Nonprofit Terms; Industry Terms: Not Available to Industry
How to cite: pNS3 was a gift from Jared Toettcher (Addgene plasmid # 131770 ; http://n2t.net/addgene:131770 ; RRID:Addgene_131770)
