[The description below was written by a language model from this plasmid's Addgene catalogue record and pLannotate feature annotations shown in this document.]
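Description:
pNS3 is a Saccharomyces cerevisiae integrating expression plasmid designed for insertion into genomic δ-sites, the Ty retrotransposon long terminal repeat sequences that occur in many copies across the yeast genome and so allow multicopy integration. In E. coli it is maintained through a high-copy ColE1/pUC-type origin and selected with ampicillin via β-lactamase. An f1 origin, lac promoter/operator and lacZα remnants, and T3 and T7 promoters reflect a pBluescript-like cloning backbone. No yeast replication origin is annotated, consistent with an integration-only design. Short yeast ORF fragments flanking the cargo may correspond to the δ homology arms, though the feature table does not label them as such. Only residual pieces of URA3 and its promoter are present, so this is not a functional marker.

Yeast selection is by Zeocin, provided by the Streptoalloteichus hindustanus ble gene under the Ashbya gossypii TEF promoter and terminator. This cassette is bracketed by lox71 and lox66 mutant sites, which permit Cre-mediated excision of the marker and leave a poorly recombining site behind.

The payload is a single fusion protein driven by the constitutive ADH1 promoter. It joins the N-terminal region of human FUS, the red fluorescent protein FusionRed, and the Arabidopsis cryptochrome 2 photolyase homology region carrying E490G, the change that defines the Cry2olig variant with enhanced blue-light-induced clustering. The record names an ACT1 terminator, although the annotation does not detect it. The associated work concerns light-based control of metabolic flux through assembly of synthetic organelles, so the construct likely supplies a fluorescently trackable, light-inducible clustering component for that purpose.
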