Features (pLannotate 1.2.2; 30 found; start..end, strand, type, name):
      1..705     +  promoter       ADH1 promoter: S. cerevisiae ADH1; promoter for alcohol dehydrogenase 1
    735..1331    +  CDS            FUS (fragment): FUS_HUMAN - Also known as TLS. Experimental evidence at protein level: Swiss-Prot protein existence level 1. DNA/RNA-binding protein that plays a role in various cellular processes such as transcription regulation, RNA splicing, RNA transport, DNA repair and damage response (PubMed:27731383). Binds to nascent pre-mRNAs and acts as a molecular mediator between RNA polymerase II and U1 small nuclear ribonucleoprotein thereby coupling transcription and splicing (PubMed:26124092). Binds also its own pre- mRNA and autoregulates its expression; this autoregulation mechanism is mediated by non-sense-
   1383..2078    +  CDS            FusionRed: FusionRed is a basic (constitutively fluorescent) red fluorescent protein published in 2012, derived from Entacmaea quadricolor. It has low acid sensitivity.
   2091..3584    +  CDS            CRY2PHR: N-terminal photolyase homology region of Arabidopsis thaliana cryptochrome 2 binds to CIB1 upon exposure to blue light (Kennedy et al., 2010)
   3585..3601    +  misc_feature   MCS (fragment): multiple cloning site
   3618..3656    +  misc_feature   MCS (fragment): pBluescript multiple cloning site
   4032..4166    -  CDS            YE11_YEAST (fragment): Experimental evidence at transcript level: Swiss-Prot protein existence level 2. From Saccharomyces cerevisiae (strain ATCC 204508 / S288c) (Baker's yeast).
   4199..4217    -  promoter       T7 promoter: promoter for bacteriophage T7 RNA polymerase
   4220..4377    +  CDS            lacZα (fragment): LacZα fragment of β-galactosidase; lacZ fragment
   4381..4809    +  rep_origin     f1 ori (sequence partly withheld): f1 bacteriophage origin of replication; arrow indicates direction of (+) strand synthesis
   4837..4888    -  misc_feature   bom (fragment): basis of mobility region from pBR322
   4944..5036    -  CDS            URA3 (fragment): PYRF_YEAST - Experimental evidence at protein level: Swiss-Prot protein existence level 1. From Saccharomyces cerevisiae (strain ATCC 204508 / S288c) (Baker's yeast).
   5036..5168    -  promoter       URA3 promoter (fragment): S. cerevisiae URA3
   5176..5225    -  misc_feature   bom (fragment): basis of mobility region from pBR322
   5327..5362    -  CDS            rop (fragment): Rop protein, which maintains plasmids at low copy number; rop
   5473..5577    +  promoter       AmpR promoter: bla
   5578..6438    +  CDS            AmpR: β-lactamase; bla; confers resistance to ampicillin, carbenicillin, and related antibiotics
   6609..7197    +  rep_origin     ori: high-copy-number ColE1/pMB1/pBR322/pUC origin of replication
   7380..7472    +  CDS            lacI (fragment): lac repressor; lacI; The lac repressor binds to the lac operator to inhibit transcription in E. coli. This inhibition can be relieved by adding lactose or isopropyl-β-D-thiogalactopyranoside (IPTG).
   7485..7506    +  protein_bind   CAP binding site: CAP binding activates transcription in the presence of cAMP. E. coli catabolite activator protein
   7521..7551    +  promoter       lac promoter: promoter for the E. coli lac operon
   7559..7575    +  protein_bind   lac operator: The lac repressor binds to the lac operator to inhibit transcription in E. coli. This inhibition can be relieved by adding lactose or isopropyl-β-D-thiogalactopyranoside (IPTG). lac repressor encoded by lacI
   7620..7638    +  promoter       T3 promoter: promoter for bacteriophage T3 RNA polymerase
   7724..7840    -  CDS            YD34A_YEAST (fragment): Protein predicted: Swiss-Prot protein existence level 4. From Saccharomyces cerevisiae (strain ATCC 204508 / S288c) (Baker's yeast).
   7846..7879    +  protein_bind   lox71: Left element (LE) mutant of loxP (Araki et al., 2010). Cre-mediated recombination occurs in the 8-bp core sequence (GCATACAT). Cre recombinase
   7931..8127    -  terminator     TEF terminator: Ashbya gossypii TEF terminator
   8136..8507    -  CDS            ble: BLE_STRHI - Experimental evidence at protein level: Swiss-Prot protein existence level 1. Binding protein with a strong affinity to the bleomycin family of antibiotics. From Streptoalloteichus hindustanus.
   8508..8851    -  promoter       TEF promoter: Ashbya gossypii TEF promoter
   8906..8939    +  protein_bind   lox66: Right element (RE) mutant of loxP (Araki et al., 2010). Cre-mediated recombination occurs in the 8-bp core sequence (GCATACAT). Cre recombinase
   9018..9356    +  CDS            YO085_YEAST: Protein predicted: Swiss-Prot protein existence level 4. From Saccharomyces cerevisiae (strain ATCC 204508 / S288c) (Baker's yeast).
>Addgene plasmid #131770 | pNS3 | addgene full sequence | sequence record 257191 | Addgene NGS Result
ATCCTTTTGTTGTTTCCGGGTGTACAATATGGACTTCCTCTTTTCTGGCAACCAAACCCATACATCGGGA
TTCCTATAATACCTTCGTTGGTCTCCCTAACATGTAGGTGGCGGAGGGGAGATATACAATAGAACAGATA
CCAGACAAGACATAATGGGCTAAACAAGACTACACCAATTACACTGCCTCATTGATGGTGGTACATAACG
AACTAATACTGTAGCCCTAGACTTGATAGCCATCATCATATCGAAGTTTCACTACCCTTTTTCCATTTGC
CATCTATTGAAGTAATAATAGGCGCATGCAACTTCTTTTCTTTTTTTTTCTTTTCTCTCTCCCCCGTTGT
TGTCTCACCATATCCGCAATGACAAAAAAATGATGGAAGACACTAAAGGAAAAAATTAACGACAAAGACA
GCACCAACAGATGTCGTTGTTCCAGAGCTGATGAGGGGTATCTCGAAGCACACGAAACTTTTTCCTTCCT
TCATTCACGCACACTACTCTCTAATGAGCAACGGTATACGGCCTTCCTTCCAGTTACTTGAATTTGAAAT
AAAAAAAAGTTTGCTGTCTTGCTATCAAGTATAAATAGACCTGCAATTATTAATCTTTTGTTTCCTCGTC
ATTGTTCTCGTTCCCTTTCTTCCTTGTTTCTTTTTCTGCACAATATTTCAAGCTATACCAAGCATACAAT
CAACTCCATTGCGGCCGCTAAAATCATGGCTAGCGCCTCAAACGATTATACCCAACAAGCAACCCAAAGC
TATGGGGCCTACCCCACCCAGCCCGGGCAGGGCTATTCCCAGCAGAGCAGTCAGCCCTACGGACAGCAGA
GTTACAGTGGTTATAGCCAGTCCACGGACACTTCAGGCTATGGCCAGAGCAGCTATTCTTCTTATGGCCA
GAGCCAGAACACAGGCTATGGAACTCAGTCAACTCCCCAGGGATATGGCTCGACTGGCGGCTATGGCAGT
AGCCAGAGCTCCCAATCGTCTTACGGGCAGCAGTCCTCCTATCCTGGCTATGGCCAGCAGCCAGCTCCCA
GCAGCACCTCGGGAAGTTACGGTAGCAGTTCTCAGAGCAGCAGCTATGGGCAGCCCCAGAGTGGGAGCTA
CAGCCAGCAGCCTAGCTATGGTGGACAGCAGCAAAGCTATGGACAGCAGCAAAGCTATAATCCCCCTCAG
GGCTATGGACAGCAGAACCAGTACAACAGCAGCAGTGGTGGTGGAGGTGGAGGTGGAGGTGGAGGTAACT
ATGGCCAAGATCAATCCTCCATGAGTAGTGGTGGTGGCAGTGGTGGCGGTTATGGCAATCAAGACCAGAG
TGGTGGAGGTGGCAGCGGTGGCTATGGACAGCAGGACCGTGGAGGTGGAGGAATGGTGAGCGAGCTGATT
AAGGAGAACATGCCCATGAAGCTGTACATGGAGGGCACCGTGAACAACCACCACTTCAAGTGCACATCCG
AGGGCGAAGGCAAGCCCTACGAGGGCACCCAGACCATGAGAATCAAGGTCGTCGAGGGCGGCCCTCTCCC
CTTCGCCTTCGACATCCTGGCTACCAGCTTCATGTACGGCAGCAGAACCTTCATCAAGCACCCTCCGGGC
ATCCCCGACTTCTTTAAGCAGTCCTTCCCTGAGGGCTTCACATGGGAGAGAGTCACCACATACGAAGACG
GGGGCGTGCTGACCGCTACCCAGGACACCAGCCTCCAGGACGGCTGCCTCATCTACAACGTCAAGGTTAG
AGGGGTGAACTTCCCAGCCAACGGCCCTGTGATGCAGAAGAAAACACTCGGCTGGGAGGCCTCCACCGAG
ACGATGTACCCCGCTGACGGCGGCCTGGAAGGCGCATGTGACATGGCCCTGAAGCTCGTGGGCGGGGGCC
ACCTGATCTGCAACCTTGAGACCACATACAGATCCAAGAAACCCGCTACGAACCTCAAGATGCCCGGCGT
CTACAACGTGGACCACAGACTGGAAAGAATCAAGGAGGCCGACGATGAGACCTACGTCGAGCAGCACGAG
GTGGCTGTGGCCAGATACTCTACTGGTGGCGCTGGTGATGGAGGTAAAGCGGCCACGCGTATGAAGATGG
ACAAAAAGACTATAGTTTGGTTTAGAAGAGACCTAAGGATTGAGGATAATCCTGCATTAGCAGCAGCTGC
TCACGAAGGATCTGTTTTTCCTGTCTTCATTTGGTGTCCTGAAGAAGAAGGACAGTTTTATCCTGGAAGA
GCTTCAAGATGGTGGATGAAACAATCACTTGCTCACTTATCTCAATCCTTGAAGGCTCTTGGATCTGACC
TCACTTTAATCAAAACCCACAACACGATTTCAGCGATCTTGGATTGTATCCGCGTTACCGGTGCTACAAA
AGTCGTCTTTAACCACCTCTATGATCCTGTTTCGTTAGTTCGGGACCATACCGTAAAGGAGAAGCTGGTG
GAACGTGGGATCTCTGTGCAAAGCTACAATGGAGATCTATTGTATGAACCGTGGGAGATATACTGCGAAA
AGGGCAAACCTTTTACGAGTTTCAATTCTTACTGGAAGAAATGCTTAGATATGTCGATTGAATCCGTTAT
GCTTCCTCCTCCTTGGCGGTTGATGCCAATAACTGCAGCGGCTGAAGCGATTTGGGCGTGTTCGATTGAA
GAACTAGGGCTGGAGAATGAGGCCGAGAAACCGAGCAATGCGTTGTTAACTAGAGCTTGGTCTCCAGGAT
GGAGCAATGCTGATAAGTTACTAAATGAGTTCATCGAGAAGCAGTTGATAGATTATGCAAAGAACAGCAA
GAAAGTTGTTGGGAATTCTACTTCACTACTTTCTCCGTATCTCCATTTCGGGGAAATAAGCGTCAGACAC
GTTTTCCAGTGTGCCCGGATGAAACAAATTATATGGGCAAGAGATAAGAACAGTGAAGGAGAAGAAAGTG
CAGATCTTTTTCTTAGGGGAATCGGTTTAAGAGAGTATTCTCGGTATATATGTTTCAACTTCCCGTTTAC
TCACGAGCAATCGTTGTTGAGTCATCTTCGGTTTTTCCCTTGGGATGCTGATGTTGATAAGTTCAAGGCC
TGGAGACAAGGCAGGACCGGTTATCCGTTGGTGGATGCCGGAATGAGAGAGCTTTGGGCTACCGGATGGA
TGCATAACAGAATAAGAGTGATTGTTTCAAGCTTTGCTGTGAAGTTTCTTCTCCTTCCATGGAAATGGGG
AATGAAGTATTTCTGGGATACACTTTTGGATGCTGATTTGGAATGTGACATCCTTGGCTGGCAGTATATC
TCTGGGAGTATCCCCGATGGCCACGAGCTTGATCGCTTGGACAATCCCGCGTTACAAGGCGCCAAATATG
ACCCAGAAGGTGAGTACATAAGGCAATGGCTTCCCGAGCTTGCGAGATTGCCAACTGAATGGATCCATCA
TCCATGGGACGCTCCTTTAACCGTACTCAAAGCTTCTGGTGTGGAACTCGGAACAAACTATGCGAAACCC
ATTGTGGACATCGACACAGCTCGTGAGCTACTAGCTAAAGCTATTTCAAGAACCCGTGGAGCACAGATCA
TGATCGGAGCAGCAGCCCGGGATCCACCGGTCGCCACCGGGCCCTAAGAATTCGATATCAAGCTTATCGA
TACCGTCGACCTCGAGTAATGATCATCTCTGCTTTTGTGCGCGTATGTTTATGTATGTACCTCTCTCTCT
ATTTCTATTTTTAAACCACCCTCTCAATAAAATAAAAATAATAAAGTATTTTTAAGGAAAAGACGTGTTT
AAGCACTGACTTTATCTACTTTTTGTACGTTTTCATTGATATAATGTGTTTTGTCTCTCCCTTTTCTACG
AAAATTTCAAAAATTGACCAAAAAAAGGAATATATATACGAAAAACTATTATATTTATATATCATAGTGT
TGATAAAAAATGTTTATCCATTGGACCGTGTATCATATTTATCGCCGGCGAATAAATTAAGGCGCGCCAA
CATATCCGGAGGTACCATAAAACGGAATGAGGAATAATCGTAATATTAGTATGTAGAAATATAGATTCCA
TTTTGAGGATTCCTATATCCTCGAGGAGAACTTCTAGTATATTCTGTATACCTAATATTATAGCCTTTAT
CAACAATGGAATCCCAACAATTATCTCAACATTCACCCATTTCTCAGTTTAAACGGCCACGCTGGCCCCC
TATAGTGAGTCGTATTACAATTCACTGGCCGTCGTTTTACAACGTCGTGACTGGGAAAACCCTGGCGTTA
CCCAACTTAATCGCCTTGCAGCACATCCCCCTTTCGCCAGCTGGCGTAATAGCGAAGAGGCCCGCACCGA
TCGCCCTTCCCAACAGTTGCGCAGCCTGAATGGCGAATGG
[124 nt withheld, positions 4381-4504]
C
[91 nt withheld, positions 4506-4596]
A
[49 nt withheld, positions 4598-4646]
CCTTTGACGTTGGAGTCCACGTTCTTT
[37 nt withheld, positions 4674-4710]
ACCCTATCTCGGTCTATTCTTTTGATTTATAAGGGATTTTGCCGATTTCGGCCTATTGGTTAAAAAATGA
GCTGATTTAACAAAAATTTAACGCGAATTTTAACAAAATATTAACGCTTACAATTTCCTGATGCGGTATT
TTCTCCTTACGCATCTGTGCGGTATTTCACACCGCATAGGGTAATAACTGATATAATTAAATTGAAGCTC
TAATTTGTGAGTTTAGTATTAGGATCTCTACCCTTGGCGAAAAGTCCTCTGCCAACAATGATGATATCTG
ATCCACCACTTACAACTTCGTCGAGGGTTCTGTACTGCTGACCCAATATGCGTATATATACCAATCTAAG
TCTGTGCTCCTTCCTTCGTTCTTCCTTCTGTTCGGAGATTACCGAATCAAAAAAATTTCAAGGAAACCGA
AATCAAAAAAAAGAATAAAAAAAAAATGATGAATTGAAAAGGTGGTATGGTGCACTCTCAGTACAATCTG
CTCTGATGCCGCATAGTTAAGCCAGCCCCGACACCCGCCAACACCCGCTGACGCGCCCTGACGGGCTTGT
CTGCTCCCGGCATCCGCTTACAGACAAGCTGTGACCGTCTCCGGGAGCTGCATGTGTCAGAGGTTTTCAC
CGTCATCACCGAAACGCGCGAGACGAAAGGGCCTCGTGATACGCCTATTTTTATAGGTTAATGTCATGAT
AATAATGGTTTCTTAGACGTCACGCGCCGAGGACGTCAGGTGGCACTTTTCGGGGAAATGTGCGCGGAAC
CCCTATTTGTTTATTTTTCTAAATACATTCAAATATGTATCCGCTCATGAGACAATAACCCTGATAAATG
CTTCAATAATATTGAAAAAGGAAGAGTATGAGTATTCAACATTTCCGTGTCGCCCTTATTCCCTTTTTTG
CGGCATTTTGCCTTCCTGTTTTTGCTCACCCAGAAACGCTGGTGAAAGTAAAAGATGCTGAAGATCAGTT
GGGTGCACGAGTGGGTTACATCGAACTGGATCTCAACAGCGGTAAGATCCTTGAGAGTTTTCGCCCCGAA
GAACGTTTTCCAATGATGAGCACTTTTAAAGTTCTGCTATGTGGCGCGGTATTATCCCGTATTGACGCCG
GGCAAGAGCAACTCGGTCGCCGCATACACTATTCTCAGAATGACTTGGTTGAGTACTCACCAGTCACAGA
AAAGCATCTTACGGATGGCATGACAGTAAGAGAATTATGCAGTGCTGCCATAACCATGAGTGATAACACT
GCGGCCAACTTACTTCTGACAACGATCGGAGGACCGAAGGAGCTAACCGCTTTTTTGCACAACATGGGGG
ATCATGTAACTCGCCTTGATCGTTGGGAACCGGAGCTGAATGAAGCCATACCAAACGACGAGCGTGACAC
CACGATGCCTGTAGCAATGGCAACAACGTTGCGCAAACTATTAACTGGCGAACTACTTACTCTAGCTTCC
CGGCAACAATTAATAGACTGGATGGAGGCGGATAAAGTTGCAGGACCACTTCTGCGCTCGGCCCTTCCGG
CTGGCTGGTTTATTGCTGATAAATCTGGAGCCGGTGAGCGTGGGTCTCGCGGTATCATTGCAGCACTGGG
GCCAGATGGTAAGCCCTCCCGTATCGTAGTTATCTACACGACGGGGAGTCAGGCAACTATGGATGAACGA
AATAGACAGATCGCTGAGATAGGTGCCTCACTGATTAAGCATTGGTAACTGTCAGACCAAGTTTACTCAT
ATATACTTTAGATTGATTTAAAACTTCATTTTTAATTTAAAAGGATCTAGGTGAAGATCCTTTTTGATAA
TCTCATGACCAAAATCCCTTAACGTGAGTTTTCGTTCCACTGAGCGTCAGACCCCGTAGAAAAGATCAAA
GGATCTTCTTGAGATCCTTTTTTTCTGCGCGTAATCTGCTGCTTGCAAACAAAAAAACCACCGCTACCAG
CGGTGGTTTGTTTGCCGGATCAAGAGCTACCAACTCTTTTTCCGAAGGTAACTGGCTTCAGCAGAGCGCA
GATACCAAATACTGTTCTTCTAGTGTAGCCGTAGTTAGGCCACCACTTCAAGAACTCTGTAGCACCGCCT
ACATACCTCGCTCTGCTAATCCTGTTACCAGTGGCTGCTGCCAGTGGCGATAAGTCGTGTCTTACCGGGT
TGGACTCAAGACGATAGTTACCGGATAAGGCGCAGCGGTCGGGCTGAACGGGGGGTTCGTGCACACAGCC
CAGCTTGGAGCGAACGACCTACACCGAACTGAGATACCTACAGCGTGAGCTATGAGAAAGCGCCACGCTT
CCCGAAGGGAGAAAGGCGGACAGGTATCCGGTAAGCGGCAGGGTCGGAACAGGAGAGCGCACGAGGGAGC
TTCCAGGGGGAAACGCCTGGTATCTTTATAGTCCTGTCGGGTTTCGCCACCTCTGACTTGAGCGTCGATT
TTTGTGATGCTCGTCAGGGGGGCGGAGCCTATGGAAAAACGCCAGCAACGCGGCCTTTTTACGGTTCCTG
GCCTTTTGCTGGCCTTTTGCTCACATGTTCTTTCCTGCGTTATCCCCTGATTCTGTGGATAACCGTATTA
CCGCCTTTGAGTGAGCTGATACCGCTCGCCGCAGCCGAACGACCGAGCGCAGCGAGTCAGTGAGCGAGGA
AGCGGAAGAGCGCCCAATACGCAAACCGCCTCTCCCCGCGCGTTGGCCGATTCATTAATGCAGCTGGCAC
GACAGGTTTCCCGACTGGAAAGCGGGCAGTGAGCGCAACGCAATTAATGTGAGTTAGCTCACTCATTAGG
CACCCCAGGCTTTACACTTTATGCTTCCGGCTCGTATGTTGTGTGGAATTGTGAGCGGATAACAATTTCA
CACAGGAAACAGCTATGACCATGATTACGCCAAGCTCGGAATTAACCCTCACTAAAGGGAACAAAAGCTG
GGCCGGCCATTTAAATGTTTAAACAACCTGTTGGAATAGAAATCAACTATCATCTACTAACTAGTATTTA
CATTACTAGTATATTATCATATACGGTGTTAGAAGATGACGCAAATGATGAGAAATAGTCATCTAAATTA
GTGGAAGCTGAAACGCAAGGATTGATAATGTAATAGGATCAATGAATATAAACATTACCGTTCGTATAGC
ATACATTATACGAAGTTATATTAAGGGTTCTCGAGAGCTCGGGATGGCGGCGTTAGTATCGAATCGACAG
CAGTATAGCGACCAGCATTCACATACGATTGACGCATGATATTACTTTCTGCGCACTTAACTTCGCATCT
GGGCAGATGATGTCGAGGCGAAAAAAATATAAATCACGCTAACATTTGATTAAAATAGAACAACTACAAT
ATAAAAAAACTATACAAATGTCAAGTTCTTGAAAACAAGAATCTTTTTATTGTCAGTACTGATCAGTCCT
GCTCCTCGGCCACGAAGTGCACGCAGTTGCCGGCCGGGTCGCGCAGGGCGAACTCCCGCCCCCACGGCTG
CTCGCCGATCTCGGTCATGGCCGGCCCGGAGGCGTCCCGGAAGTTCGTGGACACGACCTCCGACCACTCG
GCGTACAGCTCGTCCAGGCCGCGCACCCACACCCAGGCCAGGGTGTTGTCCGGCACCACCTGGTCCTGGA
CCGCGCTGATGAACAGGGTCACGTCGTCCCGGACCACACCGGCGAAGTCGTCCTCCACGAAGTCCCGGGA
GAACCCGAGCCGGTCGGTCCAGAACTCGACCGCTCCGGCGACGTCGCGCGCGGTGAGCACCGGAACGGCG
CTGGTCAACTTGGCCATGGTTGTTTATGTTCGGATGTGATGTGAGAACTGTATCCTAGCAAGATTTTAAA
AGGAAGTATATGAAAGAAGAACCTCAGTGGCAAATCCTAACCTTTTATATTTCTCTACAGGGGCGCGGCG
TGGGGACAATTCAACGCGTCTGTGAGGGGAGCGTTTCCCTGCTCGCAGGTCTGCAGCGAGGAGCCGTAAT
TTTTGCTTCGCGCCGTGCGGCCATCAAAATGTATGGATGCAAATGATTATACATGGGGATGTATGGGCTA
AATGTACGGGCGACAGTCACATCATGCCCCTGAGCTGCGCACGTCAAGACTGTCAAGGAGGGTATTCTGG
GCCTCCATGTCGCTGGCCGGGTGACCCGGCGGGGACGAGGCAAGCTAAACAGATCTCTAGACCTAATAAC
TTCGTATAGCATACATTATACGAACGGTACCCGGGAAACAGCTGCGCCGGGAAACAGCTGGCCGGGATCG
AAGAAATGATGGTAAATGAAATAGGAAATCAAGGAGCATGAAGGCAAAAGACAAATATAAGGGTCGAACG
AAAAATAAAGTGAAAAGTGTTGATATGATGTATTTGGCTTTGCGGCGCCGAAAAAACGAGTTTACGCAAT
TGCACAATCATGCTGACTCTGTGGCGGACCCGCGCTCTTGCCGGCCCGGCGATAACGCTGGGCGTGAGGC
TGTGCCCGGCGGAGTTTTTTGCGCCTGCATTTTCCAAGGTTTACCCTGCGCTAAGGGGCGAGATTGGAGA
AGCAATAAGAATGCCGGTTGGGGTTGCGATGATGACGACCACGACAACTGGTGTCATTATTTAAGTTGCC
GAAAGAACCTGAGTGCATTTGCAACATGAGTATACTAGAAGAATGAGCCAAGACTTGCGAGACGCGAGTT
TGCCGGTGGTGCGAACAATAGAGCGACCATGACCTTGAAGGTGAGACGCGCATAACCGCTAGAGTACTTT
GAAGAGGAAACAGCAATAGGGTTGCTACCAGTATAAATAGACAGGTACATACAACACTGGAAATGGTTGT
CTGTTTGAGTACGCTTTCAATTCATTTGGGTGTGCACTTTATTATGTTACAATATGGAAGGGAACTTTAC
ACTTCTCCTATGCACATATATTAATTAAAGTCCAATGCTAGTAGAGAAGGGGGGTAACACCCCTCCGCGC
TCTTTTCCGATTTTTTTCTAAACCGTGGAATATTTCGGAT
